Addgene plasmid #54788: JRed-C1
Purpose: (Empty Backbone) Localization: C1 Cloning Vector, Excitation: 584, Emission: 610
Depositing lab: Michael Davidson. Depositing organization: Florida State University, Tallahassee.
Backbone
  Vector backbone: JRed-C1
  Backbone size (bp): 4750
  Vector type: Mammalian Expression
  Selectable markers: Neomycin (select with G418)
  Tag / fusion protein: JRed (N terminal on backbone)
Growth in bacteria
  Bacterial resistance: Kanamycin, 50 μg/mL
  Growth temperature: 37°C
  Growth strain: DH5alpha
  Copy number: High Copy
Gene/Insert
  Gene/Insert name: None
  Tag / fusion protein: JRed (N terminal on backbone)
Terms and licenses: Academic/Nonprofit Terms; Industry Terms
Depositor comments: . Excitation = 584; Emission = 610
How to cite: JRed-C1 was a gift from Michael Davidson (Addgene plasmid # 54788 ; http://n2t.net/addgene:54788 ; RRID:Addgene_54788)
