[The description below was written by a language model from this plasmid's Addgene catalogue record.]
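Description:
JRed-C1 is an empty mammalian expression backbone of about 4.75 kb, designed for building fusions to the red fluorescent protein JRed. The "C1" designation indicates the cloning-vector layout: the fluorescent protein coding sequence sits upstream of the cloning site, so a gene of interest inserted in frame is joined to the C-terminus of JRed and the tag ends up at the N-terminus of the resulting fusion protein. No insert is present in the deposited plasmid. The recorded spectral properties of JRed are an excitation maximum of 584 nm and an emission maximum of 610 nm, placing it in the orange-red part of the spectrum.

The plasmid is propagated in E. coli as a high-copy construct under kanamycin selection. In mammalian cells, stable transfectants can be selected with G418 through a neomycin resistance marker. The record does not state which promoter drives JRed expression, nor the origin of replication, polyadenylation signals or the composition of the cloning site, and no feature table is supplied to confirm these elements.

Typical use, as far as the record supports it, is as a starting vector for tagging a protein of interest with JRed to follow its expression and subcellular localization by fluorescence microscopy in transfected mammalian cells. Without an insert, it can express untagged JRed as a red fluorescent marker or control. Its red emission makes it suitable in principle for combination with green or cyan reporters in multicolour imaging.
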