>Addgene plasmid #54788 | JRed-C1 | addgene partial sequence | sequence record 89755 | CMV-F 5'-CGCAAATGGGCGGTAGGCGTG-3'
ACCGTCAGATCCGCTAGCGCTACCGGTCGCCACCATGGACGAGGATGGTTCAGAGGGCGGCCCCGCCCTG
TTCCAGAGCGACATGACCTTCAAAATCTTCATCGACGGCGAGGTGAACGGCCAGAAGTTCACCATCGTGG
CCGACGGCAGCAGCAAGTTCCCCCACGGCGACTTCAACGTGCACGCCGTGTGCGAGACCGGCAAGCTGCC
CATGAGCTGGAAGCCCATCTGCCACCTGATCCAGTACGGCGAGCCCTTCTTCGCCCGCTACCCCAACGGC
ATCAGCCACTTCGCCCAGGAGTGCTTCCCCGAGGGCCTGAGCATCGACCGCACCGTGCGCTTCGAGAACG
ACGGCACCATGACCAGCCACCACACCTACGAGCTGGACGGCACCTGCGTGGTCAGCCGCATCACCGTGAA
CTGCGACGGCTTCCAGCCCGACGGCCCCATCATGCGCGACCAGCTGGTGGACATCCTGCCCAACGAGACC
CACATGTTCCCCCACGGCCCCAACGCCGTGCGCCAGCTGGCCTTCATCGGCTTCACCACCGCCGACGGCG
GCCTGATGATGGGCCACTTCGACAGCAAGATGACCTTCAACGGCAGCCGCGCCATCAAGATCCCCGGCCC
CCACTTCGTGACCATCATCACCAAGCAGATGAGGGACACCAGCGACAAGCGCGACCACGTGTGCCAGCGC
GAGGTGACCTACGCCCACAGCGTGCCCCGCATCACCAGCGCCATCGGTAGCGACGAGGATTCCGGACTCA
GATCTCGAGCTCAAGCTTCGAATTCTGCAGTCGACGGTACCGCGGGCCCGGGATCCACCGGATCTAGATA
ACTGATCATAATCAGCCATACCACATTTGTAGAGGTTTTACTTGCTTTAAA
